>Addgene plasmid #106836 | gh175 | addgene full sequence | sequence record 221402 | Addgene Assembled Full Sequence
CTAAATTGTAAGCGTTAATATTTTGTTAAAATTCGCGTTAAATTTTTGTTAAATCAGCTCATTTTTTAAC
CAATAGGCCGAAATCGGCAAAATCCCTTATAAATCAAAAGAATAGACCGAGATAGGGTTGAGTGGCCGCT
ACAGGGCGCTCCCATTCGCCATTCAGGCTGCGCAACTGTTGGGAAGGGCGTTTCGGTGCGGGCCTCTTCG
CTATTACGCCAGCTGGCGAAAGGGGGATGTGCTGCAAGGCGATTAAGTTGGGTAACGCCAGGGTTTTCCC
AGTCACGACGTTGTAAAACGACGGCCAGTGAGCGCGACGTAATACGACTCACTATAGGGCGAATTGGCGG
AAGGCCGTCAAGGCCACGTGTCTTGTCCAGAGCTCGATATCGAATTCGAGGGCCTATTTCCCATGATTCC
TTCATATTTGCATATACGATACAAGGCTGTTAGAGAGATAATTGGAATTAATTTGACTGTAAACACAAAG
ATATTAGTACAAAATACGTGACGTAGAAAGTAATAATTTCTTGGGTAGTTTGCAGTTTTAAAATTATGTT
TTAAAATGGACTATCATATGCTTACCGTAACTTGAAAGTATTTCGATTTCTTGGCTTTATATATCTTGTG
GAAAGGACGAAACACCGCATGGTCGACATGTTCCGCGGTTTTAGAGCTAGAAATAGCAAGTTAAAATAAG
GCTAGTCCGTTATCAACTTGAAAAAGTGGCACCGAGTCGGTGCTTTTTTTGGTACCTGGAGCACAAGACT
GGCCTCATGGGCCTTCCGCTCACTGCCCGCTTTCCAGTCGGGAAACCTGTCGTGCCAGCTGCATTAACAT
GGTCATAGCTGTTTCCTTGCGTATTGGGCGCTCTCCGCTTCCTCGCTCACTGACTCGCTGCGCTCGGTCG
TTCGGGTAAAGCCTGGGGTGCCTAATGAGCAAAAGGCCAGCAAAAGGCCAGGAACCGTAAAAAGGCCGCG
TTGCTGGCGTTTTTCCATAGGCTCCGCCCCCCTGACGAGCATCACAAAAATCGACGCTCAAGTCAGAGGT
GGCGAAACCCGACAGGACTATAAAGATACCAGGCGTTTCCCCCTGGAAGCTCCCTCGTGCGCTCTCCTGT
TCCGACCCTGCCGCTTACCGGATACCTGTCCGCCTTTCTCCCTTCGGGAAGCGTGGCGCTTTCTCATAGC
TCACGCTGTAGGTATCTCAGTTCGGTGTAGGTCGTTCGCTCCAAGCTGGGCTGTGTGCACGAACCCCCCG
TTCAGCCCGACCGCTGCGCCTTATCCGGTAACTATCGTCTTGAGTCCAACCCGGTAAGACACGACTTATC
GCCACTGGCAGCAGCCACTGGTAACAGGATTAGCAGAGCGAGGTATGTAGGCGGTGCTACAGAGTTCTTG
AAGTGGTGGCCTAACTACGGCTACACTAGAAGAACAGTATTTGGTATCTGCGCTCTGCTGAAGCCAGTTA
CCTTCGGAAAAAGAGTTGGTAGCTCTTGATCCGGCAAACAAACCACCGCTGGTAGCGGTGGTTTTTTTGT
TTGCAAGCAGCAGATTACGCGCAGAAAAAAAGGATCTCAAGAAGATCCTTTGATCTTTTCTACGGGGTCT
GACGCTCAGTGGAACGAAAACTCACGTTAAGGGATTTTGGTCATGAGATTATCAAAAAGGATCTTCACCT
AGATCCTTTTAAATTAAAAATGAAGTTTTAAATCAATCTAAAGTATATATGAGTAAACTTGGTCTGACAG
TTACCAATGCTTAATCAGTGAGGCACCTATCTCAGCGATCTGTCTATTTCGTTCATCCATAGTTGCCTGA
CTCCCCGTCGTGTAGATAACTACGATACGGGAGGGCTTACCATCTGGCCCCAGTGCTGCAATGATACCGC
GAGAACCACGCTCACCGGCTCCAGATTTATCAGCAATAAACCAGCCAGCCGGAAGGGCCGAGCGCAGAAG
TGGTCCTGCAACTTTATCCGCCTCCATCCAGTCTATTAATTGTTGCCGGGAAGCTAGAGTAAGTAGTTCG
CCAGTTAATAGTTTGCGCAACGTTGTTGCCATTGCTACAGGCATCGTGGTGTCACGCTCGTCGTTTGGTA
TGGCTTCATTCAGCTCCGGTTCCCAACGATCAAGGCGAGTTACATGATCCCCCATGTTGTGCAAAAAAGC
GGTTAGCTCCTTCGGTCCTCCGATCGTTGTCAGAAGTAAGTTGGCCGCAGTGTTATCACTCATGGTTATG
GCAGCACTGCATAATTCTCTTACTGTCATGCCATCCGTAAGATGCTTTTCTGTGACTGGTGAGTACTCAA
CCAAGTCATTCTGAGAATAGTGTATGCGGCGACCGAGTTGCTCTTGCCCGGCGTCAATACGGGATAATAC
CGCGCCACATAGCAGAACTTTAAAAGTGCTCATCATTGGAAAACGTTCTTCGGGGCGAAAACTCTCAAGG
ATCTTACCGCTGTTGAGATCCAGTTCGATGTAACCCACTCGTGCACCCAACTGATCTTCAGCATCTTTTA
CTTTCACCAGCGTTTCTGGGTGAGCAAAAACAGGAAGGCAAAATGCCGCAAAAAAGGGAATAAGGGCGAC
ACGGAAATGTTGAATACTCATACTCTTCCTTTTTCAATATTATTGAAGCATTTATCAGGGTTATTGTCTC
ATGAGCGGATACATATTTGAATGTATTTAGAAAAATAAACAAATAGGGGTTCCGCGCACATTTCCCCGAA
AAGTGCCAC
Features (pLannotate 1.2.2; 10 found; start..end, strand, type, name):
      3..134     -  rep_origin     M13 ori (fragment): M13 bacteriophage origin of replication; arrow indicates direction of (+) strand synthesis
    155..311     -  CDS            lacZα (fragment): LacZα fragment of β-galactosidase; lacZ fragment
    320..338     +  promoter       T7 promoter: promoter for bacteriophage T7 RNA polymerase
    398..638     +  promoter       U6 promoter: RNA polymerase III promoter for human U6 snRNA
    668..743     +  misc_RNA       gRNA scaffold: guide RNA scaffold for the Streptococcus pyogenes CRISPR/Cas9 system
    790..837     -  CDS            lacI (fragment): lac repressor; lacI; The lac repressor binds to the lac operator to inhibit transcription in E. coli. This inhibition can be relieved by adding lactose or isopropyl-β-D-thiogalactopyranoside (IPTG).
    874..914     -  rep_origin     RSF ori (fragment): Plasmids containing the RSF 1030 origin of replication can be propagated in E. coli cells that contain additional plasmids with compatible origins.
    992..1580    -  rep_origin     ori: high-copy-number ColE1/pMB1/pBR322/pUC origin of replication
   1751..2611    -  CDS            AmpR: β-lactamase; bla; confers resistance to ampicillin, carbenicillin, and related antibiotics
   2612..2716    -  promoter       AmpR promoter: bla
