[The description below was written by a language model from this plasmid's Addgene catalogue record and pLannotate feature annotations shown in this document.]
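Description:
gh175 is a small mammalian-expression plasmid (about 2.7 kb in the assembled sequence) that produces a single guide RNA against human HAS1 (hyaluronan synthase 1). It is built on the EPB104 gRNA cloning backbone and belongs to a validated gRNA library covering the human glycosyltransferase genes. In E. coli it replicates from a high-copy ColE1/pUC-type origin and is selected with ampicillin through the β-lactamase gene, which is driven by its own bla promoter.

The functional cassette consists of the human U6 promoter, an RNA polymerase III promoter suited to short, uncapped transcripts. It is followed by a short gap that holds the 20-nucleotide HAS1 targeting spacer and then by the Streptococcus pyogenes Cas9 guide RNA scaffold. Transcription in mammalian cells therefore yields a complete sgRNA that directs SpCas9 to the HAS1 locus. The plasmid carries no Cas9 gene and no mammalian selection marker or reporter, so the nuclease has to be supplied separately, for example from a co-transfected plasmid or a Cas9-expressing cell line.

The spacer was inserted by restriction-enzyme cloning, though the record does not identify the sites used. A T7 promoter sits upstream of the U6 cassette, in the region where the record's sequencing primer is expected to anneal. The remaining annotations (fragments of lacZα, an M13 origin, lacI and an RSF origin) are partial matches and are probably non-functional cloning-vector remnants. The construct is typically used for CRISPR/Cas9 knockout or editing of HAS1 in human cells, for instance in glycosylation and hyaluronan biosynthesis studies.
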