Addgene plasmid #106836: gh175
Purpose: expression of gRNA targeting HAS1
Depositing lab: Eric-Paul Bennett. Depositing organization: University of Copenhagen. Publication: A validated gRNA library for CRISPR/Cas9 targeting of the human glycosyltransferase genome. Narimatsu Y, Joshi HJ, Zhang Y, Gomes C, Chen YH, Lorenzetti F, Furukawa S, Schjoldager K, Hansen L, Clausen H, Bennett EP, Wandall HH. Glycobiology. 2018 Jan 5. pii: 4791732. doi: 10.1093/glycob/cwx101. PubMed 29315387.
Backbone
  Vector backbone: EPB104
  Backbone manufacturer: Eric-Paul Bennett (Addgene plasmid # 68369)
  Backbone size w/o insert (bp): 2376
  Vector type: Mammalian Expression
Growth in bacteria
  Bacterial resistance: Ampicillin, 100 μg/mL
  Growth temperature: 37°C
  Growth strain: DH5alpha
  Copy number: High Copy
Gene/Insert
  Gene/Insert name: HAS1
  gRNA/shRNA sequence: CATGGTCGACATGTTCCGCG
  Species: H. sapiens (human)
  Entrez Gene: HAS1 (a.k.a. HAS)
  Cloning method: Restriction Enzyme; 5′ cloning site unknown (unknown if destroyed); 3′ cloning site unknown (unknown if destroyed)
  Sequencing primers: 5′ T7NP
Terms and licenses: Academic/Nonprofit Terms; Industry Terms: Not Available to Industry
How to cite: gh175 was a gift from Eric-Paul Bennett (Addgene plasmid # 106836 ; http://n2t.net/addgene:106836 ; RRID:Addgene_106836)
