>Addgene plasmid #106836 | gh175 | addgene partial sequence | sequence record 221404 | hU6-F 5'-GAGGGCCTATTTCCCATGATT-3'
GGAATTAATTTGACTGTAAACACAAAGATATTAGTACAAAATACGTGACGTAGAAAGTAATAATTTCTTG
GGTAGTTTGCAGTTTTAAAATTATGTTTTAAAATGGACTATCATATGCTTACCGTAACTTGAAAGTATTT
CGATTTCTTGGCTTTATATATCTTGTGGAAAGGACGAAACACCGCATGGTCGACATGTTCCGCGGTTTTA
GAGCTAGAAATAGCAAGTTAAAATAAGGCTAGTCCGTTATCAACTTGAAAAAGTGGCACCGAGTCGGTGC
TTTTTTTGGTACCTGGAGCACAAGACTGGCCTCATGGGCCTTCCGCTCACTGCCCGCTTTCCAGTCGGGA
AACCTGTCGTGCCAGCTGCATTAACATGGTCATAGCTGTTTCCTTGCGTATTGGGCGCTCTCCGCTTCCT
CGCTCACTGACTCGCTGCGCTCGGTCGTTCGGGTAAAGCCTGGGGTGCCTAATGAGCAAAAGGCCAGCAA
AAGGCCAGGAACCGTAAAAAGGCCGCGTTGCTGGCGTTTTTCCATAGGCTCCGCCCCCCTGACGAGCATC
ACAAAAATCGACGCTCAAGTCAGAGGTGGCGAAACCCGACAGGACTATAAAGATACCAGGCGTTTCCCCC
TGGAAGCTCCCTCGTGCGCTCTCCTGTTCCGACCCTGCCGCTTACCGGATACCTGTCCGCCTTTCTCCCT
TCGGGAAGCGTGGCGCTTTCTCATAGCTCACGCTGTAGGTATCTCAGTTCGGTGTAGGTCGTTCGCTCCA
AGCTGGGCTGTGTGCACGAACCCCCCGTTCAGCCCGACCGCTGCGCCTTATCCGGTAACTATCGTCTTGA
GTCCAACCCGGTAAGACACGACTTATCGCCACTGGCAGCAGCCACTGGTAACAGGATTAGCAGAGCGAGG
TATGTAGG
